Addgene plasmid #145614: pGBW-m4046851
Purpose: Bacterial Expression plasmid for SARS-CoV-2 helicase
Depositing lab: Ginkgo Bioworks & Benjie Chen. Depositing organization: Ginkgo Bioworks.
Backbone
  Vector backbone: ori-013 - marker | cmR
  Backbone size w/o insert (bp): 1462
  Vector type: Bacterial Expression
Growth in bacteria
  Bacterial resistance: Chloramphenicol, 25 μg/mL
  Growth temperature: 30°C
  Growth strain: DH5alpha
  Copy number: High Copy
Gene/Insert
  Gene/Insert name: SARS-CoV-2 helicase
  Species: Escherichia coli str. K-12 substr. MG1655; Severe acute respiratory syndrome coronavirus 2
  Insert size (bp): 1802
  Mutation: Escherichia coli recode 1
  Entrez Gene: ORF1ab (a.k.a. GU280_gp01)
  Promoter: Promoter | pT7 ; Operator | lacO ; RBS | T7_rbs ; Start Codon | ATG
  Tag / fusion protein: Cleavable TEV;HA (C terminal on backbone)
  Cloning method: Unknown
Resource information
  A portion of this plasmid was derived from a plasmid made by: GinkgoBioworks
Depositor comments: NCBI Reference Sequence: YP_009725308.1
How to cite: pGBW-m4046851 was a gift from Ginkgo Bioworks & Benjie Chen (Addgene plasmid # 145614 ; http://n2t.net/addgene:145614 ; RRID:Addgene_145614)
