[The description below was written by a language model from this plasmid's Addgene catalogue record and pLannotate feature annotations shown in this document.]
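Description:
pGBW-m4046851 is a compact bacterial expression plasmid of about 3.5 kb for producing the SARS-CoV-2 helicase in E. coli. The helicase is the mature cleavage product of the ORF1ab replicase polyprotein commonly known as nsp13. The minimal synthetic backbone of roughly 1.5 kb carries a high-copy ColE1/pUC-type origin of replication and a chloramphenicol acetyltransferase (cat) gene under its own promoter. The plasmid is therefore maintained under chloramphenicol selection, and a lambda t0 terminator follows the marker.

The roughly 1.8 kb helicase coding sequence has been recoded for E. coli codon usage ("recode 1"). It sits downstream of a T7 promoter, a lac operator and the strong ribosome binding site from phage T7 gene 10. Transcription thus requires a host that supplies T7 RNA polymerase. Where lac repressor is present, it binds the operator and holds expression off until IPTG or lactose is added. No lacI gene is annotated on the plasmid, so the repressor would presumably have to come from the host.

The catalogue lists a C-terminal, backbone-encoded TEV-cleavable HA tag, which would allow immunodetection or capture of the protein followed by tag removal. This tag is not separately annotated in the feature table.

The automated annotation labels the open reading frame as a fragment of the SARS-CoV replicase polyprotein. The methyltransferase text attached to it is a generic description inherited from that polyprotein entry and does not describe this insert. No terminator is annotated immediately after the insert. The record supports use for recombinant expression of the viral helicase, for example in biochemical or structural work.
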