Features (pLannotate 1.2.2; 8 found; start..end, strand, type, name):
     20..38      +  promoter       T7 promoter: promoter for bacteriophage T7 RNA polymerase
     39..63      +  protein_bind   lac operator: The lac repressor binds to the lac operator to inhibit transcription in E. coli. This inhibition can be relieved by adding lactose or isopropyl-β-D-thiogalactopyranoside (IPTG). lac repressor encoded by lacI
     78..100     +  RBS            RBS: efficient ribosome binding site from bacteriophage T7 gene 10 (Olins and Rangwala, 1989)
    111..1919    +  CDS            rep (fragment): R1AB_SARS - Experimental evidence at protein level: Swiss-Prot protein existence level 1. [2'-O-methyltransferase]: Methyltransferase that mediates mRNA cap 2'-O-ribose methylation to the 5'-cap structure of viral mRNAs. N7-methyl guanosine cap is a prerequisite for binding of nsp16. Therefore plays an essential role in viral mRNAs cap methylation which is essential to evade immune system. From Severe acute respiratory syndrome coronavirus (SARS-CoV).
   2078..2666    +  rep_origin     ori: high-copy-number ColE1/pMB1/pBR322/pUC origin of replication
   2674..2771    +  promoter       cat promoter: promoter of the E. coli cat gene encoding chloramphenicol acetyltransferase
   2772..3428    +  CDS            cat: CAT_ECOLX - Experimental evidence at protein level: Swiss-Prot protein existence level 1. This enzyme is an effector of chloramphenicol resistance in bacteria. From Escherichia coli. This protein is used as a marker in many commonly used cloning vectors, such as pACYC184.
   3502..3536    +  terminator     lambda t0 terminator: minimal transcription terminator from phage lambda (Scholtissek and Grosse, 1987)
>Addgene plasmid #145614 | pGBW-m4046851 | depositor full sequence | sequence record 287791 | Full Sequence
GATCTCGATCCCGCGAAATTAATACGACTCACTATAGGGGAATTGTGAGCGGATAACAATTCCCCTCTAG
AAATAATTTTGTTTAACTTTAAGAAGGAGACTCTTCTATGGCTGTGGGTGCATGTGTCTTATGCAACTCA
CAGACCAGCCTTCGCTGCGGCGCGTGCATTCGTCGTCCCTTCCTGTGTTGCAAATGCTGTTATGACCATG
TAATCAGTACGTCGCACAAGCTGGTTCTGTCCGTTAATCCGTACGTTTGCAACGCTCCGGGATGTGATGT
AACAGACGTGACTCAACTCTACCTGGGTGGCATGTCTTACTATTGCAAAAGCCACAAACCACCGATATCC
TTTCCTCTGTGCGCCAACGGCCAGGTATTCGGTCTGTACAAAAATACCTGTGTTGGGTCTGATAACGTGA
CTGACTTTAACGCGATCGCAACTTGCGATTGGACCAACGCTGGCGACTATATCCTGGCGAATACCTGCAC
TGAGCGATTGAAACTGTTCGCTGCTGAAACTCTGAAGGCGACCGAAGAAACCTTCAAACTCTCCTACGGT
ATTGCAACGGTCCGTGAGGTTCTATCTGATCGTGAACTGCATCTGAGCTGGGAAGTAGGTAAGCCGCGCC
CGCCTCTGAACCGCAACTACGTTTTTACTGGCTATCGTGTTACAAAAAACTCTAAAGTGCAGATCGGTGA
ATACACCTTCGAGAAAGGGGACTACGGCGATGCAGTTGTCTATCGGGGCACCACTACATATAAGTTAAAC
GTCGGTGACTACTTCGTTCTGACTTCACACACGGTGATGCCACTGTCCGCTCCGACTCTGGTTCCGCAGG
AACACTACGTGCGCATTACTGGGCTGTACCCGACATTGAACATCTCGGATGAGTTCTCCTCTAACGTAGC
CAATTACCAGAAAGTAGGTATGCAAAAATACAGCACTCTGCAAGGCCCGCCTGGTACCGGAAAAAGCCAT
TTCGCTATAGGTCTGGCCCTGTATTACCCATCCGCGCGCATCGTCTACACTGCATGCAGTCACGCTGCGG
TGGACGCACTGTGCGAAAAGGCCCTTAAATATCTCCCTATTGATAAATGTTCTCGTATCATCCCGGCGAG
AGCTCGTGTTGAATGCTTTGACAAATTTAAAGTTAACAGCACCCTGGAGCAGTACGTGTTCTGTACCGTT
AATGCACTGCCGGAAACTACCGCTGATATTGTGGTGTTCGACGAAATCTCTATGGCGACCAACTACGATC
TGAGCGTAGTTAACGCGCGTTTACGTGCTAAACACTACGTATACATCGGCGACCCAGCACAGCTGCCGGC
ACCGAGGACTCTGCTTACTAAAGGCACCCTGGAACCGGAGTACTTCAACTCAGTTTGCCGTCTGATGAAG
ACGATCGGTCCAGATATGTTTCTTGGCACGTGTCGCAGATGCCCGGCAGAAATTGTGGATACCGTATCTG
CTCTGGTTTATGATAACAAACTGAAAGCCCATAAGGACAAGTCCGCTCAGTGCTTCAAAATGTTTTATAA
AGGTGTTATCACGCACGACGTCAGTAGCGCGATCAACCGTCCACAGATTGGAGTTGTGCGAGAATTTCTC
ACCCGCAATCCGGCATGGCGTAAAGCTGTCTTCATCTCTCCCTATAACTCTCAGAACGCAGTAGCCTCCA
AAATCCTGGGTCTGCCGACGCAGACTGTGGATTCTAGCCAGGGCTCAGAATATGATTACGTGATTTTCAC
CCAAACCACTGAAACCGCTCACTCCTGCAACGTTAACCGGTTCAACGTAGCTATTACCCGCGCCAAAGTT
GGTATCCTCTGCATCATGTCTGACCGCGACCTGTACGACAAACTGCAATTTACGAGCCTCGAAATCCCCC
GCCGTAACGTAGCTACTTTACAGGAGAACCTGTACTTTCAAAGCTACCCGTATGACGTTCCTGATTATGC
CTAACCGGCTTATCGGTCAGTTTCACCTGATTTACGTAAAAACCCGCTTCGGCGGGTTTTTGCTTTTGGA
GGGGCAGAAAGATGAATGACTGTCCACGACGCTATACCCAAAAGAAATTGAGATCCTTTTTTTCTGCGCG
TAATCTGCTGCTTGCAAACAAAAAAACCACCGCTACCAGCGGTGGTTTGTTTGCCGGATCAAGAGCTACC
AACTCTTTTTCCGAAGGTAACTGGCTTCAGCAGAGCGCAGATACCAAATACTGTTCTTCTAGTGTAGCCG
TAGTTAGGCCACCACTTCAAGAACTCTGTAGCACCGCCTACATACCTCGCTCTGCTAATCCTGTTACCAG
TGGCTGCTGCCAGTGGCGATAAGTCGTGTCTTACCGGGTTGGACTCAAGACGATAGTTACCGGATAAGGC
GCAGCGGTCGGGCTGAACGGGGGGTTCGTGCACACAGCCCAGCTTGGAGCGAACGACCTACACCGAACTG
AGATACCTACAGCGTGAGCTATGAGAAAGCGCCACGCTTCCCGAAGGGAGAAAGGCGGACAGGTATCCGG
TAAGCGGCAGGGTCGGAACAGGAGAGCGCACGAGGGAGCTTCCAGGGGGAAACGCCTGGTATCTTTATAG
TCCTGTCGGGTTTCGCCACCTCTGACTTGAGCGTCGATTTTTGTGATGCTCGTCAGGGGGGCGGAGCCTA
TGGAAATTGATCGGGCACGTAAGAGGTTCCAACTTTCACCATAATGAAATAAGATCACTACCGGGCGTAT
TTTTTGAGTTATCGAGATTTTCAGGAGCTAAGGAAGCTAAAATGGAGAAAAAAATCACTGGATATACCAC
CGTTGATATATCCCAATGGCATCGTAAAGAACATTTTGAGGCATTTCAGTCAGTTGCTCAATGTACCTAT
AACCAGACCGTTCAGCTGGATATTACGGCCTTTTTAAAGACCGTAAAGAAAAATAAGCACAAGTTTTATC
CGGCCTTTATTCACATTCTTGCCCGCCTGATGAATGCTCATCCGGAATTTCGTATGGCAATGAAAGACGG
TGAGCTGGTGATATGGGATAGTGTTCACCCTTGTTACACCGTTTTCCATGAGCAAACTGAAACGTTTTCA
TCGCTCTGGAGTGAATACCACGACGATTTCCGGCAGTTTCTACACATATATTCGCAAGATGTGGCGTGTT
ACGGTGAAAACCTGGCCTATTTCCCTAAAGGGTTTATTGAGAATATGTTTTTCGTTTCAGCCAATCCCTG
GGTGAGTTTCACCAGTTTTGATTTAAACGTGGCCAATATGGACAACTTCTTCGCCCCCGTTTTCACCATG
GGCAAATATTATACGCAAGGCGACAAGGTGCTGATGCCGCTGGCGATTCAGGTTCATCATGCCGTTTGTG
ATGGCTTCCATGTCGGCAGAATGCTTAATGAATTACAACAGTACTGCGATGAGTGGCAGGGCGGGGCGTA
ATTTGATATCGAGCTCGCTTGGACTCCTGTTGATAGATCCAGTAATGACCTCAGAACTCCATCTGGATTT
GTTCAGAACGCTCGGTTGCCGCCGGGCGTTTTTTATTGGT
